>Addgene plasmid #84815 | TF101-STTM-miR172 | depositor partial sequence | sequence record 162749 | STTM
ATGCAGCATCACTATCAAGATTCTGTTGTTGTTGTTATGGTCTAATTTAAATATGGTCTAAAGAAGAAGA
ATATGCAGCATCACTATCAAGATTCA
