>Addgene plasmid #84815 | TF101-STTM-miR172 | addgene partial sequence | sequence record 166709 | T7 5'-TAATACGACTCACTATAGGG-3'
AATGTCAAAGATACAGTCTCAGAAGACCAAAGGGCTATTGAGACTTTTCAACAAAGGGTAATTTCGGGAA
ACCTCCTCGGATTCCATTGCCCAGCTATCTGTCACTTCATCGAAAGGACAGTGGAAAAGGAAGGTGGCTC
CTACAAATGCCATCATTGCGATAAAGGAAAGGCTATCATTCAAGATGCCTCTGCCGACAGTGGTCCCAAA
GATGGACCCCCACCCACGAGGAGCATCGTGGGAAAAGAAGACGTTCCAACCACGTCTTCAAAGCAAGTGG
ATTGATGTGACATCTCCACTGACGTAAGGGATGACGCACAATCCCACCCCTACTCCAAAAATGTCAAAGA
TACTGTCTCAGAAGACCAAAGGGCTATTGAGACTTTTCAACAAAGGGTAATTTCGGGAAACCTCCTCGGA
TTCCATTGCCCAGCTATCTGTCACCTCATCGAAAGGACAGTAGAAAAGGAAGGTGGCTCCTACAAATGCC
ATCATTGCGATAAAGGAAAGGCTATCATTCAAGATGCCTCTGCCGACAGTGGTCCCAAAGATGGACCCCC
ACCCACGAGGAGCATCGTGGAAAAAGAAGACGTTCCAACCACGTCTTCAAAGCAAGTGGATTGATGTGAC
ATCTCCACTGACATAAGGGATGACGCACAACCCCACTATCCTTCGCAAGACCCTTCCTCTATATAAGGAA
GTTCATTTCATTTGGAGAGGACAGCCCAAGCTTATGCAGCATCACTATCAAGATTCTGTTGTTGTTGTTA
TGGTCTAATTTAAATATGGTCTAAAGAAGAAGAATATGCAGCATCACTATCAAGATTCAGAATTCGGTAC
GCTGAAATCACCAGTCTCTCTC
