>Addgene plasmid #84815 | TF101-STTM-miR172 | addgene partial sequence | sequence record 166711 | SP6 5'-ATTTAGGTGACACTATAG-3'
GTCGCATGCGATCCCCGATCACCGGTGTGAGGGAACTAGTTTTGATCTTGAAAGATCTTTTATCTTTAGA
GTTAAGGACTCTTTCGTATTTTGGTGAGGTTTTATCCTCTTGAGTTTTGGTCATAGACCTATTCATGGCT
CTGATACCAATTTTTAAGCGGGGGCTTATGCGGATTATTTCTTAAATTGATAAGGGGTTATTAGGGGGTA
TAGGGTATAAATACAATCATTCCCTTAGCGTATAGTATAAGTATAGTAGCGTACCTCTATCAAATTTCCA
TCTTCTTACCTTGCACAGGGCCTGCAACCTTATCCTTCCTTGTCTTCCTCCTTCCTTCCGTCCACTTCAT
CATATTTAAACCAAACCTACGGGGGAGTCAACGTAACCAACCCTGCCTTAGCATCTTTTCCCTAACGGCC
TCCTGCCTAAGCGGTACTTCTAGCTTCGAACGGCGTCTGGGCTCCAGGTCTAGTCGTCTCGTGTCTGGTT
TATATTCACGACAAAGATCTATAGGGACTTTAGGAGATCTGGATTTTAGTACCGGATTTTGGTTTTAGGA
ATTAGAAATTTTATTGATAGAAGTATTTTACAAATACAAATACATACTAAGGGTTTCTTATATGCTCAAC
ACATGAGCGAAACCCTATAAGAACCCTAATTTCCCTTATCGGGAAACTACTCACACATTATTTATGGAGA
AAATAGAGAGAGATAGATTTGTAGAGAGAGACTGGTGATTTCAGCGTACCGAATTCTGAATCTTGATAGT
GATGCTGCATATTCTTCTTCTTTAGACCATATTTAAATTAGACCATAACAACAACA
