[The description below was written by a language model from this plasmid's Addgene catalogue record.]
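Description:
TF101-STTM-miR172 is a plant expression plasmid built on the TF101 backbone and intended to turn off or turn down miR172 activity in soybean. It is maintained in E. coli as a high-copy plasmid under spectinomycin selection. Transformed plant tissue is selected with Basta (glufosinate/phosphinothricin herbicide), which implies a herbicide-tolerance marker for the plant, although the record does not name the marker gene or its regulatory elements. No feature table is provided, so origins of replication, any T-DNA borders and other backbone elements cannot be confirmed from the available information.

The payload is a synthetic short tandem target mimic (STTM) directed against miR172, inserted by restriction cloning at a PacI site on both ends; whether those sites survive cloning is not recorded. In general, an STTM is a short non-coding transcript carrying two imperfect binding sites for the target microRNA, joined by a spacer. Each site contains a mismatch bulge at the position where the microRNA would normally direct cleavage, so the transcript binds the microRNA without being cut. It therefore acts as a decoy that blocks the microRNA and can promote its degradation. This relieves repression of the microRNA's endogenous targets and produces a loss-of-function-like phenotype across a whole microRNA family. The promoter driving the STTM is listed as unknown, so the strength and tissue pattern of expression cannot be stated. SP6 and T7 primer sites are listed for sequencing the insert. The construct is suited to functional studies of miR172 in soybean by stable knockdown.
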