Addgene plasmid #84815: TF101-STTM-miR172
Purpose: Turning off/down miR172 in Soybean
Depositing lab: Guiliang Tang. Depositing organization: Michigan Technological University. Publication: Construction of short tandem target mimic (STTM) to block the functions of plant and animal microRNAs. Tang G, Yan J, Gu Y, Qiao M, Fan R, Mao Y, Tang X. Methods. 2012 Oct;58(2):118-25. doi: 10.1016/j.ymeth.2012.10.006. Epub 2012 Oct 23. PubMed 23098881.
Backbone
  Vector backbone: TF101
  Backbone manufacturer: Dr. Kang Wang at Iowa State University
  Vector type: Plant Expression
  Selectable markers: Basta
Growth in bacteria
  Bacterial resistance: Spectinomycin, 50 μg/mL
  Growth temperature: 37°C
  Growth strain: DH5alpha
  Copy number: High Copy
Gene/Insert
  Gene/Insert name: STTM-miR172
  Species: Synthetic
  Promoter: unknown
  Cloning method: Restriction Enzyme; 5′ cloning site PacI (unknown if destroyed); 3′ cloning site PacI (unknown if destroyed)
  Sequencing primers: 5′ SP6; 3′ T7
Terms and licenses: Academic/Nonprofit Terms; Industry Terms: Not Available to Industry
How to cite: TF101-STTM-miR172 was a gift from Guiliang Tang (Addgene plasmid # 84815 ; http://n2t.net/addgene:84815 ; RRID:Addgene_84815)
